Addgene plasmid #146244: pAc5.1C-Fluc-CG5281-HhR_E
Purpose: Insect Expression of CG5281-3UTR-HhR
Depositing lab: Elisa Izaurralde. Depositing organization: Max Planck Institute for Developmental Biology. Publication: Deadenylation is a widespread effect of miRNA regulation. Eulalio A, Huntzinger E, Nishihara T, Rehwinkel J, Fauser M, Izaurralde E. RNA. 2009 Jan . 15(1):21-32. 10.1261/rna.1399509 PubMed 19029310.
Backbone
  Vector backbone: Unknown
  Vector type: Insect Expression
Growth in bacteria
  Bacterial resistance: Ampicillin, 100 μg/mL
  Growth temperature: 37°C
  Growth strain: DH5alpha
  Copy number: Low Copy
Gene/Insert
  Gene/Insert name: CG5281-3UTR-HhR
  Species: D. melanogaster (fly)
  Entrez Gene: CG5281 (a.k.a. Dmel_CG5281, Dmel\CG5281)
  Cloning method: Unknown
Terms and licenses: Academic/Nonprofit Terms; Industry Terms: Not Available to Industry
Depositor comments: 3'UTR extracted from NCBI: NM_141819.2 Plasmids from this collection were made available to the research community and donated after the lab closed. Please note that the sequence provided by the depositing laboratory may be theoretical/predicted or based on Sanger sequencing results. There may be discrepancies between sequencing results obtained by Addgene and the depositor sequence. If an Addgene verified sequence is not available, please contact before placing your order to request that our lab fully sequence the plasmid.
How to cite: pAc5.1C-Fluc-CG5281-HhR_E was a gift from Elisa Izaurralde (Addgene plasmid # 146244 ; http://n2t.net/addgene:146244 ; RRID:Addgene_146244)
