[The description below was written by a language model from this plasmid's Addgene catalogue record and pLannotate feature annotations shown in this document.]
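Description:
pAc5.1C-Fluc-CG5281-HhR_E is a 7.1 kb insect expression plasmid that serves as a firefly luciferase 3'UTR reporter for Drosophila cells. The catalogue lists the backbone as unknown, although the name and annotated parts point to a pAc5.1-type vector. The Drosophila melanogaster actin 5C (Ac5) promoter provides strong constitutive transcription of the firefly luciferase coding sequence. Between the end of the luciferase open reading frame and the next annotated element lies an unannotated stretch of roughly 300 nt. This presumably corresponds to the recorded insert, the 3'UTR of the fly gene CG5281, which the depositor notes was taken from the NCBI reference transcript.

Directly downstream of this region is a hammerhead ribozyme derived from the tobacco ringspot virus satellite RNA, the "HhR" of the name. A self-cleaving ribozyme in this position generates the transcript's 3' end by cleavage, so the reporter mRNA would be expected to lack a conventional poly(A) tail. No polyadenylation signal is annotated in the table. The associated publication concerns deadenylation as an effect of miRNA regulation, so such a reporter would let the contribution of the poly(A) tail to UTR-mediated silencing be examined, though the record states the purpose only as insect expression of the UTR-ribozyme cassette.

The remaining features are bacterial. They include a ColE1/pUC-type origin (annotated as high copy, whereas the catalogue lists the plasmid as low copy) and an ampicillin resistance gene with its own promoter for selection in E. coli. There are also vestigial cloning remnants: a pBluescript polylinker fragment, a T3 promoter, a lac operator and a partial tetracycline resistance gene. The sequence is depositor-supplied and may be theoretical.
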