Features (pLannotate 1.2.2; 10 found; start..end, strand, type, name):
     56..2568    +  promoter       Ac5 promoter: Drosophila melanogaster actin 5C promoter
   2594..4243    +  CDS            luciferase: firefly luciferase; luc
   4560..4611    +  misc_RNA       sTRSV HHRz: hammerhead ribozyme from the tobacco ringspot virus satellite RNA (Khvorova et al., 2003)
   4611..4665    +  misc_feature   MCS (fragment): pBluescript multiple cloning site
   4678..4696    -  promoter       T3 promoter: promoter for bacteriophage T3 RNA polymerase
   4741..4757    -  protein_bind   lac operator: The lac repressor binds to the lac operator to inhibit transcription in E. coli. This inhibition can be relieved by adding lactose or isopropyl-β-D-thiogalactopyranoside (IPTG). lac repressor encoded by lacI
   4775..5245    +  CDS            TcR (fragment): tetracycline efflux protein; tet; confers resistance to tetracycline
   5289..5877    -  rep_origin     ori: high-copy-number ColE1/pMB1/pBR322/pUC origin of replication
   6048..6908    -  CDS            AmpR: β-lactamase; bla; confers resistance to ampicillin, carbenicillin, and related antibiotics
   6909..7013    -  promoter       AmpR promoter: bla
>Addgene plasmid #146244 | pAc5.1C-Fluc-CG5281-HhR_E | depositor full sequence | sequence record 288689 | Full Sequence
CTTCAAGGAATTAATTCTATATTCTAAAAACACAAATGATACTTCTAAAAAAAATCATGAATGGCATCAA
CTCTGAATCAAATCTTTGCAGATGCACCTACTTCTCATTTCCACTGTCACATCATTTTTCCAGATCTCGC
TGCCTGTTATGTGGCCCACAAACCAAGACACGTTTTATGGCCATTAAAGCTGGCTGATCGTCGCCAAACA
CCAAATACATATCAATATGTACATTCGAGAAAGAAGCGATCAAAGAAGCGTCTTCGGGCGAGTAGGAGAA
TGCGGAGGAGAAGGAGAACGAGCTGATCTAGTATCTCTCCACAATCCAATGCCAACTGACCAACTGGCCA
TATTCGGAGCAATTTGAAGCCAATTTCCATCGCCTGGCGATCGCTCCATTCTTGGCTATATGTTTTTCAC
CGTTCCCGGGGCCATTTTCAAAGACTCGTCGGTAAGATAAGATTGTGTCACTCGCTGTCTCTCTTCATTT
GTCGAAGAATGCTGAGGAATTTCGCGATGACGTCGGCGAGTATTTTGAAGAATGAGAATAATTTGTATTT
ATACGAAAATCAGTTAGTGGAATTTTCTACAAAAACATGTTATCTATAGATAATTTTGTTGCAAAATATG
TTGACTATGACAAAGATTGTATGTATATACCTTTAATGTATTCTCATTTTCTTATGTATTTATAATGGCA
ATGATGATACTGATGATATTTTAAGATGATGCCAGACCACAGGCTGATTTCTGCGTCTTTTGCCGAACGC
AGTGCATGTGCGGTTGTTGTTTTTTGGAATAGTTTCAATTTTCGGACTGTCCGCTTTGATTTCAGTTTCT
TGGCTTATTCAAAAAGCAAAGTAAAGCCAAAAAAGCGAGATGGCAATACCAAATGCGGCAAAACGGTAGT
GGAAGGAAAGGGGTGCGGGGCAGCGGAAGGAAGGGTGGGGCGGGGCGTGGCGGGGTCTGTGGCTGGGCGC
GACGTCACCGACGTTGGAGCCACTCCTTTGACCATGTGTGCGTGTGTGTATTATTCGTGTCTCGCCACTC
GCCGGTTGTTTTTTTCTTTTTATCTCGCTCTCTCTAGCGCCATCTCGTACGCATGCTCAACGCACCGCAT
GTTGCCGTGTCCTTTATGCGTCATTTTGGCTCGAAATAGGCAATTATTTAAACAAAGATTAGTCAACGAA
AACGCTAAAATAAATAAGTCTACAATATGGTTACTTATTGCCATGTGTGTGCAGCCAACGATAGCAACAA
AAGCAACAACACAGTGGCTTTCCCTCTTTCACTTTTTGTTTGCAAGCGCGTGCGAGCAAGACGGCACGAC
CGGCAAACGCAATTACGCTGACAAAGAGCAGACGAAGTTTTGGCCGAAAAACATCAAGGCGCCTGATACG
AATGCATTTGCAATAACAATTGCGATATTTAATATTGTTTATGAAGCTGTTTGACTTCAAAACACACAAA
AAAAAAAATAAAACAAATTATTTGAAAGAGAATTAGGAATCGGACAGCTTATCGTTACGGGCTAACAGCA
CACCGAGACGAAATAGCTTACCTGACGTCACAGCCTCTGGAAGAACTGCCGCCAAGCAGAGAGAGAGAGA
AAAAGAGGGAGAGCAGCTTAGACCGCATGTGCTTGTGTGTGAGGCGTCTCTCTCTTCGTCTCCTGTTTGC
GCAAACGCATAGACTGCACTGAGAAAATCGATTACCTATTTTTTATGAATGAATATTTGCACTATTACTA
TTCAAAACTATTAAGATAGCAATCACATTCAATAGCCAAATACTATACCACCTGAGCGATGCAACGAAAT
GATCAATTTGAGCAAAAATGCTGCATATTTAGGACGGCATCATTATAGAAATGCTTCTTGCTGTGTACTT
TTCTCTCGTCTGGCAGCTGTTTCGCCGTTATTGTTAAAACCGGCTTAAGTTAGGTGTGTTTTCTACGACT
AGTGATGCCCCTACTAGAAGATGTGTGTTGCACAAATGTCCCTGAATAACCAATTTGAAGTGCAGATAGC
AGTAAACGTAAGCTAATATGAATATTATTTAACTGTAATGTTTTAATATCGCTGGACATTACTAATAAAC
CCACTATAAACACATGTACATATGTATGTTTTGGCATACAATGAGTAGTTGGGGAAAAAATGTGTAAAAG
CACCGTGACCATCACAGCATAAAGATAACCAGCTGAAGTATCGAATATGAGTAACCCCCAAATTGAATCA
CATGCCGCAACTGATAGGACCCATGGAAGTACACTCTTCATGGCGATATACAAGACACACACAAGCACGA
ACACCCAGTTGCGGAGGAAATTCTCCGTAAATGAAAACCCAATCGGCGAACAATTCATACCCATATATGG
TAAAAGTTTTGAACGCGACTTGAGAGCGGAGAGCATTGCGGCTGATAAGGTTTTAGCGCTAAGCGGGCTT
TATAAAACGGGCTGCGGGACCAGTTTTCATATCACTACCGTTTGAGTTCTTGTGCTGTGTGGATACTCCT
CCCGACACAAAGCCGCTCCATCAGCCAGCAGTCGTCTAATCCAGAGACCCCGGATCGGGGTACCAACATG
GCCGAAGACGCCAAAAACATAAAGAAAGGCCCGGCACCATTCTATCCACTAGAGGATGGAACCGCTGGAG
AGCAACTGCATAAGGCTATGAAGAGATACGCCCTGGTTCCTGGAACAATTGCTTTTACAGATGCACATAT
CGAGGTGAACATCACGTACGCGGAATACTTCGAAATGTCCGTTCGGTTGGCAGAAGCTATGAAACGATAT
GGGCTGAATACAAATCACAGAATCGTCGTATGCAGTGAAAACTCTCTTCAATTCTTTATGCCGGTGTTGG
GCGCGTTATTTATCGGAGTTGCAGTTGCGCCCGCGAACGACATTTATAATGAACGTGAATTGCTCAACAG
TATGAACATTTCGCAGCCTACCGTAGTGTTTGTTTCCAAAAAGGGGTTGCAAAAAATTTTGAACGTGCAA
AAAAAATTACCAATAATCCAGAAAATTATTATCATGGATTCTAAAACGGATTACCAGGGATTTCAGTCGA
TGTACACGTTCGTCACATCTCATCTACCTCCCGGTTTTAATGAATACGATTTTGTACCAGAGTCCTTTGA
TCGTGACAAAACAATTGCACTGATAATGAACTCCTCTGGATCTACTGGGTTACCTAAGGGTGTGGCCCTT
CCGCATAGAACTGCCTGCGTCAGATTCTCGCATGCCAGAGATCCTATTTTTGGCAATCAAATCATTCCGG
ATACTGCGATTTTAAGTGTTGTTCCATTCCATCACGGTTTTGGAATGTTTACTACACTCGGATATTTGAT
ATGTGGATTTCGAGTCGTCTTAATGTATAGATTTGAAGAAGAGCTGTTTTTACGATCCCTTCAGGATTAC
AAAATTCAAAGTGCGTTGCTAGTACCAACCCTATTTTCATTCTTCGCCAAAAGCACTCTGATTGACAAAT
ACGATTTATCTAATTTACACGAAATTGCTTCTGGGGGCGCACCTCTTTCGAAAGAAGTCGGGGAAGCGGT
TGCAAAACGCTTCCATCTTCCAGGGATACGACAAGGATATGGGCTCACTGAGACTACATCAGCTATTCTG
ATTACACCCGAGGGGGATGATAAACCGGGCGCGGTCGGTAAAGTTGTTCCATTTTTTGAAGCGAAGGTTG
TGGATCTGGATACCGGGAAAACGCTGGGCGTTAATCAGAGAGGCGAATTATGTGTCAGAGGACCTATGAT
TATGTCCGGTTATGTAAACAATCCGGAAGCGACCAACGCCTTGATTGACAAGGATGGATGGCTACATTCT
GGAGACATAGCTTACTGGGACGAAGACGAACACTTCTTCATAGTTGACCGCTTGAAGTCTTTAATTAAAT
ACAAAGGGTATCAGGTGGCCCCCGCTGAATTGGAATCGATATTGTTACAACACCCCAACATCTTCGACGC
GGGCGTGGCAGGTCTTCCCGACGATGACGCCGGTGAACTTCCCGCCGCCGTTGTTGTTTTGGAGCACGGA
AAGACGATGACGGAAAAAGAGATCGTGGATTACGTCGCCAGTCAAGTAACAACCGCGAAAAAGTTGCGCG
GAGGAGTTGTGTTTGTGGACGAAGTACCGAAAGGTCTTACCGGAAAACTCGACGCAAGAAAAATCAGAGA
GATCCTCATAAAGGCCAAGAAGGGCGGAAAGTCCAAATTGTAAGAATTCTGTGGTTCCAGAGCAACTAAA
AGAGTTCGCGGTTTCTCCCTCGTCTTGTCACATCGTTCTCACCCAATCCCGGCAAGCATCAGTGGCCGGC
AGCAAACCCGGTTCATTCATCGTAGACTCTACTTATATCAAGGCTCAGATCGTAGATTAATCAAAATATA
TAAGAAGGGACGCGTGATATCCACTCCACTCATAAGTAAATACTCGTAGTGCGTGTTTAGTTTAGCCAAT
TTCGCCGATTTGTTGTTTTGTACATTGTTATACATGCTTAAAATACGGTAACCTAGGATACAAAGGATCT
GGCTGCTAACCTGTCACCGGATGTGTTTTCCGGTCTGATGAGTCCGTGAGGACGAAACAGGGAATTCGAT
ATCAAGCTTATCGATACCGTCGACCTCGAGGGGGGGCCCGGTACCCAGCTTTTGTTCCCTTTAGTGAGGG
TTAATTCCGAGCTTGGCGTAATCATGGTCATAGCTGTTTCCTGTGTGAAATTGTTATCCGCTCACAATTC
CACACAACCCGCGGGTCGACCGATGCCCTTGAGAGCCTTCAACCCAGTCAGCTCCTTCCGGTGGGCGCGG
GGCATGACTATCGTCGCCGCACTTATGACTGTCTTCTTTATCATGCAACTCGTAGGACAGGTGCCGGCAG
CGCTCTGGGTCATTTTCGGCGAGGACCGCTTTCGCTGGAGCGCGACGATGATCGGCCTGTCGCTTGCGGT
ATTCGGAATCTTGCACGCCCTCGCTCAAGCCTTCGTCACTGGTCCCGCCACCAAACGTTTCGGCGAGAAG
CAGGCCATTATCGCCGGCATGGCGGCCGACGCGCTGGGCTACGTCTTGCTGGCGTTCGCGACGCGAGGCT
GGATGGCCTTCCCCATTATGATTCTTCTCGCTTCCGGCGGCATCGGGATGCCCGCGTTGCAGGCCATGCT
GTCCAGGCAGGTAGATGACGACCATCAGGGACAGCTTCAAGGATCGCTCGCGGCTCTTACCAGCCAGCAA
AAGGCCAGGAACCGTAAAAAGGCCGCGTTGCTGGCGTTTTTCCATAGGCTCCGCCCCCCTGACGAGCATC
ACAAAAATCGACGCTCAAGTCAGAGGTGGCGAAACCCGACAGGACTATAAAGATACCAGGCGTTTCCCCC
TGGAAGCTCCCTCGTGCGCTCTCCTGTTCCGACCCTGCCGCTTACCGGATACCTGTCCGCCTTTCTCCCT
TCGGGAAGCGTGGCGCTTTCTCAATGCTCACGCTGTAGGTATCTCAGTTCGGTGTAGGTCGTTCGCTCCA
AGCTGGGCTGTGTGCACGAACCCCCCGTTCAGCCCGACCGCTGCGCCTTATCCGGTAACTATCGTCTTGA
GTCCAACCCGGTAAGACACGACTTATCGCCACTGGCAGCAGCCACTGGTAACAGGATTAGCAGAGCGAGG
TATGTAGGCGGTGCTACAGAGTTCTTGAAGTGGTGGCCTAACTACGGCTACACTAGAAGGACAGTATTTG
GTATCTGCGCTCTGCTGAAGCCAGTTACCTTCGGAAAAAGAGTTGGTAGCTCTTGATCCGGCAAACAAAC
CACCGCTGGTAGCGGTGGTTTTTTTGTTTGCAAGCAGCAGATTACGCGCAGAAAAAAAGGATCTCAAGAA
GATCCTTTGATCTTTTCTACGGGGTCTGACGCTCAGTGGAACGAAAACTCACGTTAAGGGATTTTGGTCA
TGAGATTATCAAAAAGGATCTTCACCTAGATCCTTTTAAATTAAAAATGAAGTTTTAAATCAATCTAAAG
TATATATGAGTAAACTTGGTCTGACAGTTACCAATGCTTAATCAGTGAGGCACCTATCTCAGCGATCTGT
CTATTTCGTTCATCCATAGTTGCCTGACTCCCCGTCGTGTAGATAACTACGATACGGGAGGGCTTACCAT
CTGGCCCCAGTGCTGCAATGATACCGCGAGACCCACGCTCACCGGCTCCAGATTTATCAGCAATAAACCA
GCCAGCCGGAAGGGCCGAGCGCAGAAGTGGTCCTGCAACTTTATCCGCCTCCATCCAGTCTATTAATTGT
TGCCGGGAAGCTAGAGTAAGTAGTTCGCCAGTTAATAGTTTGCGCAACGTTGTTGCCATTGCTGCAGGCA
TCGTGGTGTCACGCTCGTCGTTTGGTATGGCTTCATTCAGCTCCGGTTCCCAACGATCAAGGCGAGTTAC
ATGATCCCCCATGTTGTGCAAAAAAGCGGTTAGCTCCTTCGGTCCTCCGATCGTTGTCAGAAGTAAGTTG
GCCGCAGTGTTATCACTCATGGTTATGGCAGCACTGCATAATTCTCTTACTGTCATGCCATCCGTAAGAT
GCTTTTCTGTGACTGGTGAGTACTCAACCAAGTCATTCTGAGAATAGTGTATGCGGCGACCGAGTTGCTC
TTGCCCGGCGTCAACACGGGATAATACCGCGCCACATAGCAGAACTTTAAAAGTGCTCATCATTGGAAAA
CGTTCTTCGGGGCGAAAACTCTCAAGGATCTTACCGCTGTTGAGATCCAGTTCGATGTAACCCACTCGTG
CACCCAACTGATCTTCAGCATCTTTTACTTTCACCAGCGTTTCTGGGTGAGCAAAAACAGGAAGGCAAAA
TGCCGCAAAAAAGGGAATAAGGGCGACACGGAAATGTTGAATACTCATACTCTTCCTTTTTCAATATTAT
TGAAGCATTTATCAGGGTTATTGTCTCATGAGCGGATACATATTTGAATGTATTTAGAAAAATAAACAAA
TAGGGGTTCCGCGCACATTTCCCCGAAAAGTGCCACCTGACGTCTAAGAAACCATTATTATCATGACATT
AACCTATAAAAATAGGCGTATCACGAGGCCCTTTCGT
